Addgene plasmid #173095: ARH3-c002
Purpose: Expression of recombinant fusion protein in E. coli
Depositing lab: Lari Lehtiö. Depositing organization: University of Oulu. Publication: A molecular toolbox for ADP-ribosyl binding proteins. Sowa ST, Galera-Prat A, Wazir S, Alanen HI, Maksimainen MM, Lehtio L. Cell Rep Methods. 2021 Dec 20;1(8):100121. doi: 10.1016/j.crmeth.2021.100121. Epub 2021 Nov 11. PubMed 34786571.
Backbone
  Vector backbone: pNIC-CFP
  Vector type: Bacterial Expression
Growth in bacteria
  Bacterial resistance: Kanamycin, 50 μg/mL
  Growth temperature: 37°C
  Growth strain: DH5alpha
  Copy number: Low Copy
Gene/Insert
  Gene/Insert name: ADPRS
  Species: H. sapiens (human)
  Mutation: A14-S363
  Entrez Gene: ADPRS (a.k.a. ADPRHL2, ARH3, CONDSIAS)
  Tag / fusion protein: mCerulean (N terminal on backbone)
  Cloning method: Ligation Independent Cloning
Terms and licenses: Academic/Nonprofit Terms; Industry Terms: Not Available to Industry
Depositor comments: Please visit https://www.biorxiv.org/content/10.1101/2021.05.31.445082v2 for bioRxiv preprint.
How to cite: ARH3-c002 was a gift from Lari Lehtiö (Addgene plasmid # 173095 ; http://n2t.net/addgene:173095 ; RRID:Addgene_173095)
