[The description below was written by a language model from this plasmid's Addgene catalogue record and pLannotate feature annotations shown in this document.]
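Description:
ARH3-c002 is a bacterial expression plasmid built on the pNIC-CFP backbone, a pET-style vector designed for ligation-independent cloning, and is used to produce a fluorescent fusion of human ADP-ribosylhydrolase 3 (ADPRS, also called ARH3 or ADPRHL2) in E. coli. The insert covers residues A14 to S363 of the human protein rather than the full-length sequence and is joined in frame behind an N-terminal mCerulean, an enhanced monomeric cyan fluorescent protein supplied by the backbone. Expression is driven by a T7 promoter with an adjacent lac operator and the strong T7 gene 10 ribosome binding site, and transcription ends at a T7 terminator. A plasmid-borne lacI gene with its own promoter supplies the repressor, so expression is IPTG-inducible in hosts that provide T7 RNA polymerase. The annotation also detects a short His-tag fragment and a partial solubility-tag match downstream of the ADPRS coding region. The record lists only mCerulean as a tag and does not say whether these downstream elements are translated.

The 7.1 kb plasmid is selected with kanamycin through an aph(3')-Ia resistance gene. It replicates from a ColE1/pBR322-type origin accompanied by rop and the bom region, consistent with its low-copy listing. An f1 origin is also present, and the short tetracycline-resistance fragments are nonfunctional backbone remnants. The construct belongs to a published toolbox of ADP-ribosyl binding proteins. Beyond recombinant fusion protein production, the record does not state a specific assay, although a CFP-tagged protein of this kind is well suited to fluorescence-based or FRET-type binding measurements.
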