Features (pLannotate 1.2.2; 20 found; start..end, strand, type, name):
     22..736     +  CDS            mCerulean (fragment): enhanced monomeric variant of CFP (Rizzo et al., 2004) mammalian codon-optimized
    787..1833    +  CDS            ADPRS: ADPRS_HUMAN - Also known as ADPRHL2, ARH3 From Homo sapiens (Human).
   1908..1925    +  CDS            9xHis (fragment): 9xHis affinity tag
   1935..1984    +  CDS            SET1 (fragment): solubility-enhancement tag derived from T7 phage gene 10B
   1992..2039    +  terminator     T7 terminator: transcription terminator for bacteriophage T7 RNA polymerase
   2076..2504    +  rep_origin     f1 ori (sequence partly withheld): f1 bacteriophage origin of replication; arrow indicates direction of (+) strand synthesis
   2557..2614    +  promoter       AmpR promoter (fragment): bla
   2623..3438    -  CDS            KanR: aminoglycoside phosphotransferase; aph(3')-Ia; confers resistance to kanamycin in bacteria or G418 (Geneticin®) in eukaryotes
   3560..4148    +  rep_origin     ori: high-copy-number ColE1/pMB1/pBR322/pUC origin of replication
   4334..4473    -  misc_feature   bom: basis of mobility region from pBR322
   4575..4766    -  CDS            rop: Rop protein, which maintains plasmids at low copy number; rop
   4783..5163    +  CDS            YPB1_ECOLX: Protein predicted: Swiss-Prot protein existence level 4. From Escherichia coli.
   5235..5526    -  CDS            TcR (fragment): tetracycline efflux protein; tet; confers resistance to tetracycline
   5541..5562    -  protein_bind   CAP binding site: CAP binding activates transcription in the presence of cAMP. E. coli catabolite activator protein
   5575..6657    -  CDS            lacI: lac repressor; lacI; The lac repressor binds to the lac operator to inhibit transcription in E. coli. This inhibition can be relieved by adding lactose or isopropyl-β-D-thiogalactopyranoside (IPTG).
   6658..6735    -  promoter       lacI promoter: lacI
   6743..7022    -  CDS            TcR (fragment): tetracycline efflux protein; tet; confers resistance to tetracycline
   7044..7062    +  promoter       T7 promoter: promoter for bacteriophage T7 RNA polymerase
   7063..7087    +  protein_bind   lac operator: The lac repressor binds to the lac operator to inhibit transcription in E. coli. This inhibition can be relieved by adding lactose or isopropyl-β-D-thiogalactopyranoside (IPTG). lac repressor encoded by lacI
   7102..7124    +  RBS            RBS: efficient ribosome binding site from bacteriophage T7 gene 10 (Olins and Rangwala, 1989)
>Addgene plasmid #173095 | ARH3-c002 | addgene full sequence | sequence record 349930 | Addgene NGS Result
ATGCACCATCATCATCATCATGTGAGCAAGGGCGAGGAGCTGTTCACCGGGGTGGTGCCCATCCTGGTCG
AGCTGGACGGCGACGTAAACGGCCACAGGTTCAGCGTGTCCGGCGAGGGCGAGGGCGATGCCACCTACGG
CAAGCTGACCCTGAAGTTCATCTGCACCACCGGCAAGCTGCCCGTGCCCTGGCCCACCCTCGTGACCACC
CTGACCTGGGGCGTGCAGTGCTTCGCCCGCTACCCCGACCACATGAAGCAGCACGACTTCTTCAAGTCCG
CCATGCCCGAAGGCTACGTCCAGGAGCGTACCATCTTCTTCAAGGACGACGGCAACTACAAGACCCGCGC
CGAGGTGAAGTTCGAGGGCGACACCCTGGTGAACCGCATCGAGCTGAAGGGCATCGACTTCAAGGAGGAC
GGCAACATCCTGGGGCACAAGCTGGAGTACAACGCCATCAGCGACAACGTCTATATCACCGCCGACAAGC
AGAAGAACGGCATCAAGGCCCACTTCAAGATCCGCCACAACATCGAGGACGGCAGCGTGCAGCTCGCCGA
CCACTACCAGCAGAACACCCCCATCGGCGACGGCCCCGTGCTGCTGCCCGACAACCACTACCTGAGCACC
CAGTCCAAGCTGAGCAAAGACCCCAACGAGAAGCGCGATCACATGGTCCTGCTGGAGTTCGTGACCGCCG
CCGGGATCACTCTCGGCATGGACGAGCTGTACAAGTCTTCTGGTGTAGATCTGGGTACCGAGAACTTGTA
CTTCCAATCCATGGCTGGAGCGGCACGTAGCCTGAGCCGCTTCCGTGGCTGCTTGGCTGGTGCTCTGTTA
GGAGATTGCGTAGGGTCCTTTTACGAAGCTCATGACACCGTCGATTTAACGAGCGTACTTCGTCACGTTC
AAAGCCTGGAACCTGATCCCGGGACGCCTGGTTCTGAGCGTACTGAAGCATTATATTACACCGACGATAC
TGCCATGGCCCGCGCCCTTGTTCAGTCTCTTTTAGCTAAGGAGGCGTTCGACGAGGTGGACATGGCTCAC
CGTTTCGCGCAGGAATACAAGAAAGACCCCGACCGTGGATACGGTGCAGGTGTAGTGACCGTATTTAAGA
AACTTTTAAACCCGAAATGTCGTGACGTTTTTGAACCAGCCCGTGCTCAATTCAATGGTAAAGGTTCGTA
TGGCAACGGTGGGGCTATGCGTGTCGCAGGCATCTCACTGGCGTACTCTTCGGTTCAAGATGTCCAGAAG
TTTGCCCGTTTATCAGCGCAATTGACACACGCTTCAAGCCTTGGGTACAACGGAGCCATCTTACAGGCAC
TTGCCGTACATTTAGCATTGCAGGGGGAGTCAAGCTCAGAGCATTTCTTGAAACAACTGCTTGGCCACAT
GGAGGATTTGGAAGGAGATGCACAATCCGTACTTGACGCCCGTGAACTGGGCATGGAAGAGCGTCCCTAC
TCTTCCCGCCTTAAGAAGATTGGAGAGTTGCTGGATCAGGCTTCGGTCACTCGCGAGGAAGTTGTATCAG
AATTGGGAAACGGGATCGCTGCGTTTGAGTCTGTACCAACTGCCATCTACTGCTTTCTGCGCTGCATGGA
ACCGGACCCAGAGATCCCCTCTGCGTTCAACTCCCTGCAACGCACGCTGATCTATAGCATTTCACTGGGA
GGCGATACCGATACTATTGCTACCATGGCTGGTGCCATTGCTGGCGCCTATTATGGAATGGATCAAGTGC
CGGAAAGCTGGCAGCAAAGCTGCGAGGGGTATGAGGAGACTGACATTCTTGCGCAGTCCTTACACCGTGT
TTTTCAAAAGTCCTAAGACGGTCTCCAGTAAAGGTGGATACGGATCCGAATTCGAGCTCCGTCGACAAGC
TTGCGGCCGCACTCGAGCACCACCACCACCACCACTGAGATCCGGCTGCTAACAAAGCCCGAAAGGAAGC
TGAGTTGGCTGCTGCCACCGCTGAGCAATAACTAGCATAACCCCTTGGGGCCTCTAAACGGGTCTTGAGG
GGTTTTTTGCTGAAAGGAGGAACTATATCCGGATTGGCGAATGGG
[124 nt withheld, positions 2076-2199]
C
[91 nt withheld, positions 2201-2291]
A
[49 nt withheld, positions 2293-2341]
CCTTTGACGTTGGAGTCCACGTTCTTT
[37 nt withheld, positions 2369-2405]
ACCCTATCTCGGTCTATTCTTTTGATTTATAAGGGATTTTGCCGATTTCGGCCTATTGGTTAAAAAATGA
GCTGATTTAACAAAAATTTAACGCGAATTTTAACAAAATATTAACGCTTACAATTTAGGTGGCACTTTTC
GGGGAAATGTGCGCGGAACCCCTATTTGTTTATTTTTCTAAATACATTCAAATATGTATCCGCTCATGAA
TTAATTCTTAGAAAAACTCATCGAGCATCAAATGAAACTGCAATTTATTCATATCAGGATTATCAATACC
ATATTTTTGAAAAAGCCGTTTCTGTAATGAAGGAGAAAACTCACCGAGGCAGTTCCATAGGATGGCAAGA
TCCTGGTATCGGTCTGCGATTCCGACTCGTCCAACATCAATACAACCTATTAATTTCCCCTCGTCAAAAA
TAAGGTTATCAAGTGAGAAATCACCATGAGTGACGACTGAATCCGGTGAGAATGGCAAAAGTTTATGCAT
TTCTTTCCAGACTTGTTCAACAGGCCAGCCATTACGCTCGTCATCAAAATCACTCGCATCAACCAAACCG
TTATTCATTCGTGATTGCGCCTGAGCGAGACGAAATACGCGATCGCTGTTAAAAGGACAATTACAAACAG
GAATCGAATGCAACCGGCGCAGGAACACTGCCAGCGCATCAACAATATTTTCACCTGAATCAGGATATTC
TTCTAATACCTGGAATGCTGTTTTCCCGGGGATCGCAGTGGTGAGTAACCATGCATCATCAGGAGTACGG
ATAAAATGCTTGATGGTCGGAAGAGGCATAAATTCCGTCAGCCAGTTTAGTCTGACCATCTCATCTGTAA
CATCATTGGCAACGCTACCTTTGCCATGTTTCAGAAACAACTCTGGCGCATCGGGCTTCCCATACAATCG
ATAGATTGTCGCACCTGATTGCCCGACATTATCGCGAGCCCATTTATACCCATATAAATCAGCATCCATG
TTGGAATTTAATCGCGGCCTAGAGCAAGACGTTTCCCGTTGAATATGGCTCATAACACCCCTTGTATTAC
TGTTTATGTAAGCAGACAGTTTTATTGTTCATGACCAAAATCCCTTAACGTGAGTTTTCGTTCCACTGAG
CGTCAGACCCCGTAGAAAAGATCAAAGGATCTTCTTGAGATCCTTTTTTTCTGCGCGTAATCTGCTGCTT
GCAAACAAAAAAACCACCGCTACCAGCGGTGGTTTGTTTGCCGGATCAAGAGCTACCAACTCTTTTTCCG
AAGGTAACTGGCTTCAGCAGAGCGCAGATACCAAATACTGTCCTTCTAGTGTAGCCGTAGTTAGGCCACC
ACTTCAAGAACTCTGTAGCACCGCCTACATACCTCGCTCTGCTAATCCTGTTACCAGTGGCTGCTGCCAG
TGGCGATAAGTCGTGTCTTACCGGGTTGGACTCAAGACGATAGTTACCGGATAAGGCGCAGCGGTCGGGC
TGAACGGGGGGTTCGTGCACACAGCCCAGCTTGGAGCGAACGACCTACACCGAACTGAGATACCTACAGC
GTGAGCTATGAGAAAGCGCCACGCTTCCCGAAGGGAGAAAGGCGGACAGGTATCCGGTAAGCGGCAGGGT
CGGAACAGGAGAGCGCACGAGGGAGCTTCCAGGGGGAAACGCCTGGTATCTTTATAGTCCTGTCGGGTTT
CGCCACCTCTGACTTGAGCGTCGATTTTTGTGATGCTCGTCAGGGGGGCGGAGCCTATGGAAAAACGCCA
GCAACGCGGCCTTTTTACGGTTCCTGGCCTTTTGCTGGCCTTTTGCTCACATGTTCTTTCCTGCGTTATC
CCCTGATTCTGTGGATAACCGTATTACCGCCTTTGAGTGAGCTGATACCGCTCGCCGCAGCCGAACGACC
GAGCGCAGCGAGTCAGTGAGCGAGGAAGCGGAAGAGCGCCTGATGCGGTATTTTCTCCTTACGCATCTGT
GCGGTATTTCACACCGCAATGGTGCACTCTCAGTACAATCTGCTCTGATGCCGCATAGTTAAGCCAGTAT
ACACTCCGCTATCGCTACGTGACTGGGTCATGGCTGCGCCCCGACACCCGCCAACACCCGCTGACGCGCC
CTGACGGGCTTGTCTGCTCCCGGCATCCGCTTACAGACAAGCTGTGACCGTCTCCGGGAGCTGCATGTGT
CAGAGGTTTTCACCGTCATCACCGAAACGCGCGAGGCAGCTGCGGTAAAGCTCATCAGCGTGGTCGTGAA
GCGATTCACAGATGTCTGCCTGTTCATCCGCGTCCAGCTCGTTGAGTTTCTCCAGAAGCGTTAATGTCTG
GCTTCTGATAAAGCGGGCCATGTTAAGGGCGGTTTTTTCCTGTTTGGTCACTGATGCCTCCGTGTAAGGG
GGATTTCTGTTCATGGGGGTAATGATACCGATGAAACGAGAGAGGATGCTCACGATACGGGTTACTGATG
ATGAACATGCCCGGTTACTGGAACGTTGTGAGGGTAAACAACTGGCGGTATGGATGCGGCGGGACCAGAG
AAAAATCACTCAGGGTCAATGCCAGCGCTTCGTTAATACAGATGTAGGTGTTCCACAGGGTAGCCAGCAG
CATCCTGCGATGCAGATCCGGAACATAATGGTGCAGGGCGCTGACTTCCGCGTTTCCAGACTTTACGAAA
CACGGAAACCGAAGACCATTCATGTTGTTGCTCAGGTCGCAGACGTTTTGCAGCAGCAGTCGCTTCACGT
TCGCTCGCGTATCGGTGATTCATTCTGCTAACCAGTAAGGCAACCCCGCCAGCCTAGCCGGGTCCTCAAC
GACAGGAGCACGATCATGCGCACCCGTGGGGCCGCCATGCCGGCGATAATGGCCTGCTTCTCGCCGAAAC
GTTTGGTGGCGGGACCAGTGACGAAGGCTTGAGCGAGGGCGTGCAAGATTCCGAATACCGCAAGCGACAG
GCCGATCATCGTCGCGCTCCAGCGAAAGCGGTCCTCGCCGAAAATGACCCAGAGCGCTGCCGGCACCTGT
CCTACGAGTTGCATGATAAAGAAGACAGTCATAAGTGCGGCGACGATAGTCATGCCCCGCGCCCACCGGA
AGGAGCTGACTGGGTTGAAGGCTCTCAAGGGCATCGGTCGAGATCCCGGTGCCTAATGAGTGAGCTAACT
TACATTAATTGCGTTGCGCTCACTGCCCGCTTTCCAGTCGGGAAACCTGTCGTGCCAGCTGCATTAATGA
ATCGGCCAACGCGCGGGGAGAGGCGGTTTGCGTATTGGGCGCCAGGGTGGTTTTTCTTTTCACCAGTGAG
ACGGGCAACAGCTGATTGCCCTTCACCGCCTGGCCCTGAGAGAGTTGCAGCAAGCGGTCCACGCTGGTTT
GCCCCAGCAGGCGAAAATCCTGTTTGATGGTGGTTAACGGCGGGATATAACATGAGCTGTCTTCGGTATC
GTCGTATCCCACTACCGAGATATCCGCACCAACGCGCAGCCCGGACTCGGTAATGGCGCGCATTGCGCCC
AGCGCCATCTGATCGTTGGCAACCAGCATCGCAGTGGGAACGATGCCCTCATTCAGCATTTGCATGGTTT
GTTGAAAACCGGACATGGCACTCCAGTCGCCTTCCCGTTCCGCTATCGGCTGAATTTGATTGCGAGTGAG
ATATTTATGCCAGCCAGCCAGACGCAGACGCGCCGAGACAGAACTTAATGGGCCCGCTAACAGCGCGATT
TGCTGGTGACCCAATGCGACCAGATGCTCCACGCCCAGTCGCGTACCGTCTTCATGGGAGAAAATAATAC
TGTTGATGGGTGTCTGGTCAGAGACATCAAGAAATAACGCCGGAACATTAGTGCAGGCAGCTTCCACAGC
AATGGCATCCTGGTCATCCAGCGGATAGTTAATGATCAGCCCACTGACGCGTTGCGCGAGAAGATTGTGC
ACCGCCGCTTTACAGGCTTCGACGCCGCTTCGTTCTACCATCGACACCACCACGCTGGCACCCAGTTGAT
CGGCGCGAGATTTAATCGCCGCGACAATTTGCGACGGCGCGTGCAGGGCCAGACTGGAGGTGGCAACGCC
AATCAGCAACGACTGTTTGCCCGCCAGTTGTTGTGCCACGCGGTTGGGAATGTAATTCAGCTCCGCCATC
GCCGCTTCCACTTTTTCCCGCGTTTTCGCAGAAACGTGGCTGGCCTGGTTCACCACGCGGGAAACGGTCT
GATAAGAGACACCGGCATACTCTGCGACATCGTATAACGTTACTGGTTTCACATTCACCACCCTGAATTG
ACTCTCTTCCGGGCGCTATCATGCCATACCGCGAAAGGTTTTGCGCCATTCGATGGTGTCCGGGATCTCG
ACGCTCTCCCTTATGCGACTCCTGCATTAGGAAGCAGCCCAGTAGTAGGTTGAGGCCGTTGAGCACCGCC
GCCGCAAGGAATGGTGCATGCAAGGAGATGGCGCCCAACAGTCCCCCGGCCACGGGGCCTGCCACCATAC
CCACGCCGAAACAAGCGCTCATGAGCCCGAAGTGGCGAGCCCGATCTTCCCCATCGGTGATGTCGGCGAT
ATAGGCGCCAGCAACCGCACCTGTGGCGCCGGTGATGCCGGCCACGATGCGTCCGGCGTAGAGGATCGAG
ATCTCGATCCCGCGAAATTAATACGACTCACTATAGGGGAATTGTGAGCGGATAACAATTCCCCTCTAGA
AATAATTTTGTTTAACTTTAAGAAGGAGATATACAT
